[The description below was written by a language model from this plasmid's Addgene catalogue record and pLannotate feature annotations shown in this document.]
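Description:
pc3XB-ZF137 is a mammalian expression-type plasmid built on pc3XB, a modified version of pcDNA3, and it carries a single engineered zinc finger module as a roughly 90 bp insert cloned between XbaI and BamHI sites, both of which are retained. It belongs to the Zinc Finger Consortium Modular Assembly Kit v1.0. The ZF137 finger is derived from the ToolGen module set (module name mVSNV) and is recorded as recognising the DNA triplet AAT. In the feature table the insert appears as a short coding fragment at about position 930–1010 that the automated annotation matched to the C. elegans zinc finger transcription factor che-1. This most likely reflects generic C2H2 zinc finger similarity rather than the origin of the module.

The finger sits downstream of the CMV immediate early enhancer and promoter and a T7 promoter (also the sequencing primer site), and upstream of the bovine growth hormone polyadenylation signal. The backbone also carries an SV40 promoter-driven neomycin resistance cassette with an SV40 poly(A) signal for G418 selection in mammalian cells, and an f1 origin. Propagation in E. coli relies on a high-copy ColE1/pUC-type origin and ampicillin resistance from the bla gene. Small fragments annotated as HIV-1 LTR, ble, lacI, lac promoter elements and bom are probably backbone remnants or incidental matches.

As a kit component, the plasmid serves mainly as an archived source of one finger. The preserved flanking restriction sites allow individual modules to be joined into multi-finger arrays by modular assembly, which can then be used to build zinc finger nucleases targeting chosen sequences.
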