Addgene plasmid #13187: pc3XB-ZF137
Depositing lab: Keith Joung. Depositing organization: Massachusetts General Hospital. Publication: Standardized reagents and protocols for engineering zinc finger nucleases by modular assembly. Wright DA, Thibodeau-Beganny S, Sander JD, Winfrey RJ, Hirsh AS, Eichtinger M, Fu F, Porteus MH, Dobbs D, Voytas DF, Joung JK. Nat Protoc. 2006;1(3):1637-52. doi: 10.1038/nprot.2006.259 PubMed 17406455.
Backbone
  Vector backbone: pc3XB
  Backbone manufacturer: Modified Invitrogen pcDNA3
  Backbone size w/o insert (bp): 5400
  Vector type: Mammalian Expression
  Selectable markers: Neomycin (select with G418)
Growth in bacteria
  Bacterial resistance: Ampicillin, 100 μg/mL
  Growth temperature: 37°C
  Growth strain: XL1 Blue
  Copy number: High Copy
Gene/Insert
  Gene/Insert name: ZF137
  Insert size (bp): 90
  Cloning method: Restriction Enzyme; 5′ cloning site XbaI (not destroyed); 3′ cloning site BamHI (not destroyed)
  Sequencing primers: 5′ T7
Terms and licenses: Academic/Nonprofit Terms; Industry Terms: Not Available to Industry
Depositor comments: Part of the Zinc Finger Consortium Modular Assembly Kit v1.0. Finger protein sequence: PGEKPYECDHCGKAFSVSSNLNVHRRIH. Target DNA sequence: AAT. This zinc finger is derived from the ToolGen module set. ToolGen ZF ID: 44. ToolGen ZF Name: mVSNV.
How to cite: pc3XB-ZF137 was a gift from Keith Joung (Addgene plasmid # 13187 ; http://n2t.net/addgene:13187 ; RRID:Addgene_13187)
