Features (pLannotate 1.2.2; 20 found; start..end, strand, type, name):
     28..80      -  misc_feature   bom (fragment): basis of mobility region from pBR322
    235..614     +  enhancer       CMV enhancer: human cytomegalovirus immediate early enhancer
    615..818     +  promoter       CMV promoter: human cytomegalovirus (CMV) immediate early promoter
    814..847     +  LTR            5' LTR (truncated) (fragment): truncated 5' long terminal repeat (LTR) from HIV-1
    863..881     +  promoter       T7 promoter: promoter for bacteriophage T7 RNA polymerase
    930..1010    +  CDS            che-1 (fragment): CHE1_CAEEL - Experimental evidence at protein level: Swiss-Prot protein existence level 1. Transcription factor essential for the identity of ASE chemosensory neurons. Acts by activating expression of genes that are specific for ASE chemosensory neurons, such as seven-transmembrane receptors or guanylate cyclase. Also required to control the left/right asymmetry in ASE chemosensory neurons by regulating expression of genes such as cog-1 and ceh-36. From Caenorhabditis elegans.
   1062..1286    +  polyA_signal   bGH poly(A) signal: bovine growth hormone polyadenylation signal
   1290..1311    +  promoter       SV40 promoter (fragment): SV40 enhancer and early promoter
   1332..1760    +  rep_origin     f1 ori (sequence partly withheld): f1 bacteriophage origin of replication; arrow indicates direction of (+) strand synthesis
   1774..2103    +  promoter       SV40 promoter: SV40 enhancer and early promoter
   2174..2965    +  CDS            neo: KKA2_KLEPN - Also known as kan, nptII. Experimental evidence at protein level: Swiss-Prot protein existence level 1. Resistance to kanamycin, neomycin, paromomycin, ribostamycin, butirosin and gentamicin B. From Klebsiella pneumoniae.
   2989..3147    +  CDS            ble (fragment): BLE_KLEPN - Experimental evidence at protein level: Swiss-Prot protein existence level 1. Binding protein with a strong affinity to the bleomycin family of antibiotics. Binds to CL990; an antimitotic-antibiotic compound. From Klebsiella pneumoniae.
   3142..3263    +  polyA_signal   SV40 poly(A) signal: SV40 polyadenylation signal
   3336..3352    -  protein_bind   lac operator: The lac repressor binds to the lac operator to inhibit transcription in E. coli. This inhibition can be relieved by adding lactose or isopropyl-β-D-thiogalactopyranoside (IPTG). lac repressor encoded by lacI
   3360..3390    -  promoter       lac promoter: promoter for the E. coli lac operon
   3405..3426    -  protein_bind   CAP binding site: CAP binding activates transcription in the presence of cAMP. E. coli catabolite activator protein
   3439..3531    -  CDS            lacI (fragment): lac repressor; lacI; The lac repressor binds to the lac operator to inhibit transcription in E. coli. This inhibition can be relieved by adding lactose or isopropyl-β-D-thiogalactopyranoside (IPTG).
   3714..4299    -  rep_origin     ori: high-copy-number ColE1/pMB1/pBR322/pUC origin of replication
   4470..5330    -  CDS            AmpR: β-lactamase; bla; confers resistance to ampicillin, carbenicillin, and related antibiotics
   5331..5435    -  promoter       AmpR promoter: bla
>Addgene plasmid #13187 | pc3XB-ZF137 | depositor full sequence | sequence record 7536 | Author sequence
GACGGATCGGGAGATCTCCCGATCCCCTATGGTGCACTCTCAGTACAATCTGCTCTGATGCCGCATAGTT
AAGCCAGTATCTGCTCCCTGCTTGTGTGTTGGAGGTCGCTGAGTAGTGCGCGAGCAAAATTTAAGCTACA
ACAAGGCAAGGCTTGACCGACAATTGCATGAAGAATCTGCTTAGGGTTAGGCGTTTTGCGCTGCTTCGCG
ATGTACGGGCCAGATATACGCGTTGACATTGATTATTGACTAGTTATTAATAGTAATCAATTACGGGGTC
ATTAGTTCATAGCCCATATATGGAGTTCCGCGTTACATAACTTACGGTAAATGGCCCGCCTGGCTGACCG
CCCAACGACCCCCGCCCATTGACGTCAATAATGACGTATGTTCCCATAGTAACGCCAATAGGGACTTTCC
ATTGACGTCAATGGGTGGAGTATTTACGGTAAACTGCCCACTTGGCAGTACATCAAGTGTATCATATGCC
AAGTACGCCCCCTATTGACGTCAATGACGGTAAATGGCCCGCCTGGCATTATGCCCAGTACATGACCTTA
TGGGACTTTCCTACTTGGCAGTACATCTACGTATTAGTCATCGCTATTACCATGGTGATGCGGTTTTGGC
AGTACATCAATGGGCGTGGATAGCGGTTTGACTCACGGGGATTTCCAAGTCTCCACCCCATTGACGTCAA
TGGGAGTTTGTTTTGGCACCAAAATCAACGGGACTTTCCAAAATGTCGTAACAACTCCGCCCCATTGACG
CAAATGGGCGGTAGGCGTGTACGGTGGGAGGTCTATATAAGCAGAGCTCTCTGGCTAACTAGAGAACCCA
CTGCTTACTGGCTTATCGAAATTAATACGACTCACTATAGGGAGACCCAAGCTGGCTAGCGTTTAAACGG
GCCCTCTAGACCCGGGGAGAAGCCTTACGAGTGCGATCATTGCGGCAAGGCGTTCAGCGTCAGCAGCAAC
CTGAACGTGCACCGCCGCATCCACACCGGTGGATCCTCTGCACAGTAGTAAGCTTAAGTTTAAACCGCTG
ATCAGCCTCGACTGTGCCTTCTAGTTGCCAGCCATCTGTTGTTTGCCCCTCCCCCGTGCCTTCCTTGACC
CTGGAAGGTGCCACTCCCACTGTCCTTTCCTAATAAAATGAGGAAATTGCATCGCATTGTCTGAGTAGGT
GTCATTCTATTCTGGGGGGTGGGGTGGGGCAGGACAGCAAGGGGGAGGATTGGGAAGACAATAGCAGGCA
TGCTGGGGATGCGGTGGGCTCTATGGCTTCTGAGGCGGAAAGAACCAGCTGGGGCTCTAGGGGGTATCCC
C
[124 nt withheld, positions 1332-1455]
C
[91 nt withheld, positions 1457-1547]
A
[49 nt withheld, positions 1549-1597]
CCTTTGACGTTGGAGTCCACGTTCTTT
[37 nt withheld, positions 1625-1661]
ACCCTATCTCGGTCTATTCTTTTGATTTATAAGGGATTTTGCCGATTTCGGCCTATTGGTTAAAAAATGA
GCTGATTTAACAAAAATTTAACGCGAATTAATTCTGTGGAATGTGTGTCAGTTAGGGTGTGGAAAGTCCC
CAGGCTCCCCAGCAGGCAGAAGTATGCAAAGCATGCATCTCAATTAGTCAGCAACCAGGTGTGGAAAGTC
CCCAGGCTCCCCAGCAGGCAGAAGTATGCAAAGCATGCATCTCAATTAGTCAGCAACCATAGTCCCGCCC
CTAACTCCGCCCATCCCGCCCCTAACTCCGCCCAGTTCCGCCCATTCTCCGCCCCATGGCTGACTAATTT
TTTTTATTTATGCAGAGGCCGAGGCCGCCTCTGCCTCTGAGCTATTCCAGAAGTAGTGAGGAGGCTTTTT
TGGAGGCCTAGGCTTTTGCAAAAAGCTCCCGGCCGGGAGCTTGTATATCCATTTTCGGATCTGATCAAGA
GACAGGATGAGGATCGTTTCGCATGATTGAACAAGATGGATTGCACGCAGGTTCTCCGGCCGCTTGGGTG
GAGAGGCTATTCGGCTATGACTGGGCACAACAGACAATCGGCTGCTCTGATGCCGCCGTGTTCCGGCTGT
CAGCGCAGGGGCGCCCGGTTCTTTTTGTCAAGACCGACCTGTCCGGTGCCCTGAATGAACTGCAGGACGA
GGCAGCGCGGCTATCGTGGCTGGCCACGACGGGCGTTCCTTGCGCAGCTGTGCTCGACGTTGTCACTGAA
GCGGGAAGGGACTGGCTGCTATTGGGCGAAGTGCCGGGGCAGGATCTCCTGTCATCTCACCTTGCTCCTG
CCGAGAAAGTATCCATCATGGCTGATGCAATGCGGCGGCTGCATACGCTTGATCCGGCTACCTGCCCATT
CGACCACCAAGCGAAACATCGCATCGAGCGAGCACGTACTCGGATGGAAGCCGGTCTTGTCGATCAGGAT
GATCTGGACGAAGAGCATCAGGGGCTCGCGCCAGCCGAACTGTTCGCCAGGCTCAAGGCGCGCATGCCCG
ACGGCGAGGATCTCGTCGTGACCCATGGCGATGCCTGCTTGCCGAATATCATGGTGGAAAATGGCCGCTT
TTCTGGATTCATCGACTGTGGCCGGCTGGGTGTGGCGGACCGCTATCAGGACATAGCGTTGGCTACCCGT
GATATTGCTGAAGAGCTTGGCGGCGAATGGGCTGACCGCTTCCTCGTGCTTTACGGTATCGCCGCTCCCG
ATTCGCAGCGCATCGCCTTCTATCGCCTTCTTGACGAGTTCTTCTGAGCGGGACTCTGGGGTTCGAAATG
ACCGACCAAGCGACGCCCAACCTGCCATCACGAGATTTCGATTCCACCGCCGCCTTCTATGAAAGGTTGG
GCTTCGGAATCGTTTTCCGGGACGCCGGCTGGATGATCCTCCAGCGCGGGGATCTCATGCTGGAGTTCTT
CGCCCACCCCAACTTGTTTATTGCAGCTTATAATGGTTACAAATAAAGCAATAGCATCACAAATTTCACA
AATAAAGCATTTTTTTCACTGCATTCTAGTTGTGGTTTGTCCAAACTCATCAATGTATCTTATCATGTCT
GTATACCGTCGACCTCTAGCTAGAGCTTGGCGTAATCATGGTCATAGCTGTTTCCTGTGTGAAATTGTTA
TCCGCTCACAATTCCACACAACATACGAGCCGGAAGCATAAAGTGTAAAGCCTGGGGTGCCTAATGAGTG
AGCTAACTCACATTAATTGCGTTGCGCTCACTGCCCGCTTTCCAGTCGGGAAACCTGTCGTGCCAGCTGC
ATTAATGAATCGGCCAACGCGCGGGGAGAGGCGGTTTGCGTATTGGGCGCTCTTCCGCTTCCTCGCTCAC
TGACTCGCTGCGCTCGGTCGTTCGGCTGCGGCGAGCGGTATCAGCTCACTCAAAGGCGGTAATACGGTTA
TCCACAGAATCAGGGGATAACGCAGGAAAGAACATGTGAGCAAAAGGCCAGCAAAAGGCCAGGAACCGTA
AAAAGGCCGCGTTGCTGGCGTTTTTCCATAGGCTCCGCCCCCCTGACGAGCATCACAAAAATCGACGCTC
AAGTCAGAGGTGGCGAAACCCGACAGGACTATAAAGATACCAGGCGTTTCCCCCTGGAAGCTCCCTCGTG
CGCTCTCCTGTTCCGACCCTGCCGCTTACCGGATACCTGTCCGCCTTTCTCCCTTCGGGAAGCGTGGCGC
TTTCTCATAGCTCACGCTGTAGGTATCTCAGTTCGGTGTAGGTCGTTCGCTCCAAGCTGGGCTGTGTGCA
CGAACCCCCCGTTCAGCCCGACCGCTGCGCCTTATCCGGTAACTATCGTCTTGAGTCCAACCCGGTAAGA
CACGACTTATCGCCACTGGCAGCAGCCACTGGTAACAGGATTAGCAGAGCGAGGTATGTAGGCGGTGCTA
CAGAGTTCTTGAAGTGGTGGCCTAACTACGGCTACACTAGAAGAACAGTATTTGGTATCTGCGCTCTGCT
GAAGCCAGTTACCTTCGGAAAAAGAGTTGGTAGCTCTTGATCCGGCAAACAAACCACCGCTGGTAGCGGT
TTTTTTGTTTGCAAGCAGCAGATTACGCGCAGAAAAAAAGGATCTCAAGAAGATCCTTTGATCTTTTCTA
CGGGGTCTGACGCTCAGTGGAACGAAAACTCACGTTAAGGGATTTTGGTCATGAGATTATCAAAAAGGAT
CTTCACCTAGATCCTTTTAAATTAAAAATGAAGTTTTAAATCAATCTAAAGTATATATGAGTAAACTTGG
TCTGACAGTTACCAATGCTTAATCAGTGAGGCACCTATCTCAGCGATCTGTCTATTTCGTTCATCCATAG
TTGCCTGACTCCCCGTCGTGTAGATAACTACGATACGGGAGGGCTTACCATCTGGCCCCAGTGCTGCAAT
GATACCGCGAGACCCACGCTCACCGGCTCCAGATTTATCAGCAATAAACCAGCCAGCCGGAAGGGCCGAG
CGCAGAAGTGGTCCTGCAACTTTATCCGCCTCCATCCAGTCTATTAATTGTTGCCGGGAAGCTAGAGTAA
GTAGTTCGCCAGTTAATAGTTTGCGCAACGTTGTTGCCATTGCTACAGGCATCGTGGTGTCACGCTCGTC
GTTTGGTATGGCTTCATTCAGCTCCGGTTCCCAACGATCAAGGCGAGTTACATGATCCCCCATGTTGTGC
AAAAAAGCGGTTAGCTCCTTCGGTCCTCCGATCGTTGTCAGAAGTAAGTTGGCCGCAGTGTTATCACTCA
TGGTTATGGCAGCACTGCATAATTCTCTTACTGTCATGCCATCCGTAAGATGCTTTTCTGTGACTGGTGA
GTACTCAACCAAGTCATTCTGAGAATAGTGTATGCGGCGACCGAGTTGCTCTTGCCCGGCGTCAATACGG
GATAATACCGCGCCACATAGCAGAACTTTAAAAGTGCTCATCATTGGAAAACGTTCTTCGGGGCGAAAAC
TCTCAAGGATCTTACCGCTGTTGAGATCCAGTTCGATGTAACCCACTCGTGCACCCAACTGATCTTCAGC
ATCTTTTACTTTCACCAGCGTTTCTGGGTGAGCAAAAACAGGAAGGCAAAATGCCGCAAAAAAGGGAATA
AGGGCGACACGGAAATGTTGAATACTCATACTCTTCCTTTTTCAATATTATTGAAGCATTTATCAGGGTT
ATTGTCTCATGAGCGGATACATATTTGAATGTATTTAGAAAAATAAACAAATAGGGGTTCCGCGCACATT
TCCCCGAAAAGTGCCACCTGACGTC
