>Addgene plasmid #13187 | pc3XB-ZF137 | addgene partial sequence | sequence record 19571 | CMV-F 5'-CGCAAATGGGCGGTAGGCGTG-3'
CTGCTTACTGGCTTATCGAAATTAATACGACTCACTATAGGGAGACCCAAGCTGGCTAGCGTTTAAACGG
GCCCTCTAGACCCGGGGAGAAGCCTTACGAGTGCGATCATTGCGGCAAGGCGTTCAGCGTCAGCAGCAAC
CTGAACGTGCACCGCCGCATCCACACCGGTGGATCCTCTGCACAGTAGTAAGCTTAAGTTTAAACCGCTG
ATCAGCCTCGACTGTGCCTTCTAGTTGCCAGCCATCTGTTGTTTGCCCCTCCCCCGTGCCTTCCTTGACC
CTGGAAGGTGCCACTCCCACTGTCCTTTCCTAATAAAATGAGGAAATTGCATCGCATTGTCTGAGTAGGT
GTCATTCTATTCTGGGGGGTGGGGTGGGGCAGGACAGCAAGGGGGAGGATTGGGAAGACAATAGCAGGCA
TGCTGGGGATGCGGTGGGCTCTATGGCTTCTGAGGCGGAAAGAACCAGCTGGGGCTCTAGGGGGTATCCC
C
[75 nt withheld, positions 492-566]
GCCTAGCGCCCGCTCCTTTCGCTTTCTTCCCATCCTT
